>Addgene plasmid #122485 | K401-Micro | addgene full sequence | sequence record 256057 | Addgene NGS Result
ATCATGACATTAACCTATAAAAATAGGCGTATCACGAGGCCCTTTCGTCTTCACCTCGAGAAATCATAAA
AAATTTATTTGCTTTGTGAGCGGATAACAATTATAATAGATTCAATTGTGAGCGGATAACAATTTCACAC
AGAATTCATTAAAGAGGAGAAATTAACTATGAGAGGATCGCATCACCATCACCATCACGGATCTAAAATC
GAAGAAGGTAAACTGGTAATCTGGATTAACGGCGATAAAGGCTATAACGGTCTCGCTGAAGTCGGTAAGA
AATTCGAGAAAGATACCGGAATTAAAGTCACCGTTGAGCATCCGGATAAACTGGAAGAGAAATTCCCACA
GGTTGCGGCAACTGGCGATGGCCCTGACATTATCTTCTGGGCACACGACCGCTTTGGTGGCTACGCTCAA
TCTGGCCTGTTGGCTGAAATCACCCCGGACAAAGCGTTCCAGGACAAGCTGTATCCGTTTACCTGGGATG
CCGTACGTTACAACGGCAAGCTGATTGCTTACCCGATCGCTGTTGAAGCGTTATCGCTGATTTATAACAA
AGACCTGCTGCCGAACCCGCCAAAAACCTGGGAAGAGATCCCGGCGCTGGATAAAGAACTGAAAGCGAAA
GGTAAGAGCGCGCTGATGTTCAACCTGCAAGAACCGTACTTCACCTGGCCGCTGATTGCTGCTGACGGGG
GTTATGCGTTCAAGTATGAAAACGGCAAGTACGACATTAAAGACGTGGGCGTGGATAACGCTGGCGCGAA
AGCGGGTCTGACCTTCCTGGTTGACCTGATTAAAAACAAACACATGAATGCAGACACCGATTACTCCATC
GCAGAAGCTGCCTTTAATAAAGGCGAAACAGCGATGACCATCAACGGCCCGTGGGCATGGTCCAACATCG
ACACCAGCAAAGTGAATTATGGTGTAACGGTACTGCCGACCTTCAAGGGTCAACCATCCAAACCGTTCGT
TGGCGTGCTGAGCGCAGGTATTAACGCCGCCAGTCCGAACAAAGAGCTGGCAAAAGAGTTCCTCGAAAAC
TATCTGCTGACTGATGAAGGTCTGGAAGCGGTTAATAAAGACAAACCGCTGGGTGCCGTAGCGCTGAAGT
CTTACGAGGAAGAGTTGGCGAAAGATCCACGTATTGCCGCCACTATGGAAAACGCCCAGAAAGGTGAAAT
CATGCCGAACATCCCGCAGATGTCCGCTTTCTGGTATGCCGTGCGTACTGCGGTGATCAACGCCGCCAGC
GGTCGTCAGACTGTCGATGAAGCCCTGAAAGACGCGCAGACTAATTCGAGCTCGAACAACAACAACAATA
ACAATAACAACAACCTCGGGATCGAGGGAACGACCGAAAACCTGTATTTTCAGGGATCCGGTAGTATGTC
CGCGGAACGAGAGATTCCCGCCGAGGACAGCATCAAAGTGGTCTGCCGATTCCGACCGCTGAACGACAGC
GAAGAGAAGGCCGGCTCCAAGTTCGTGGTCAAGTTCCCCAACAATGTGGAGGAGAACTGCATATCCATAG
CGGGCAAGGTGTATTTGTTCGACAAGGTCTTCAAACCGAATGCATCCCAGGAAAAGGTCTACAATGAGGC
GGCCAAGTCCATTGTTACGGATGTCCTGGCCGGGTACAATGGAACGATATTCGCATATGGTCAGACGTCC
TCCGGAAAAACGCATACGATGGAGGGCGTGATCGGGGACTCCGTAAAACAGGGTATCATACCACGTATCG
TCAACGACATTTTCAATCACATCTACGCGATGGAGGTGAACCTGGAGTTTCACATCAAGGTCTCCTACTA
CGAGATCTACATGGACAAGATTCGAGATCTGTTGGACGTCTCCAAGGTGAACCTTAGTGTGCACGAGGAT
AAGAACCGGGTGCCGTACGTCAAGGGCGCTACGGAACGGTTCGTCTCGTCGCCGGAGGATGTTTTCGAGG
TGATCGAGGAGGGCAAATCCAATCGTCACATCGCTGTGACAAACATGAACGAGCATTCTTCGCGATCCCA
CTCAGTATTCCTTATCAATGTGAAGCAGGAGAACCTGGAGAACCAGAAGAAACTATCCGGCAAACTCTAC
CTGGTGGATTTGGCCGGTTCCGAGAAGGTTTCCAAGACTGGAGCGGAGGGAACCGTTCTTGATGAAGCCA
AGAACATCAACAAGTCGCTGTCGGCCTTGGGCAACGTAATTTCTGCCCTGGCGGACGGAAACAAAACGCA
CATCCCCTACCGTGATTCCAAGCTAACGCGCATCCTGCAGGAGTCGCTGGGAGGCAACGCACGCACAACC
ATCGTCATCTGCTGCTCTCCAGCCAGTTTCAACGAATCTGAAACGAAGTCAACGCTGGACTTCGGTCGTA
GAGCCAAGACAGTGAAGAACGTGGTCTGCGTTAACGAGGAGCTTACTGCCGAGGAATGGAAGCGACGCTA
TGAAAAGGAGAAGGAAAAGAACGCCCGACTAAAGGGTAAGGTGGAGAAGCTGGAGATCGAGCTTGCGCGC
TGGAGAGCGGGTGAAACTGTTAAGGCGGAGGAGCAAATCAACATGGAGGATCTCATGGAGGCAAGCACGC
CCAACCTGGGTAGTGGTAGTGGATCCAGCTCCCCGAAACGCCCTAAGCTGCTGCGTGAATATTACGATTG
GCTGGTTGATAACAGCTTTACCCCATATCTGGTGGTGGATGCCACATACCTGGGCGTGAACGTGCCCGTG
GAGTATGTGAAAGACGGTCAGATCGTGCTGAATCTGTCTGCAAGTGCGACCGGCAACCTGCAACTGACAA
ATGATTTTATCCAGTTCAACGCCCAGTTTAAGGGCGTGTCTCGTGAACTGTATATCCCGATGGGTGCCGC
TCTGGCCATTTACGCTCGCGAGAACGGCGATGGTGTGATGTTCGAACCAGAAGAAATCTATGACGAGCTG
AATATTGGTTAAAAGCTTAATTAGCTGAGCTTGGACTCCTGTTGATAGATCCAGTAATGACCTCAGAACT
CCATCTGGATTTGTTCAGAACGCTCGGTTGCCGCCGGGCGTTTTTTATTGGTGAGAATCCAAGCTAGCTT
GGCGAGATTTTCAGGAGCTAAGGAAGCTAAAATGGAGAAAAAAATCACTGGATATACCACCGTTGATATA
TCCCAATGGCATCGTAAAGAACATTTTGAGGCATTTCAGTCAGTTGCTCAATGTACCTATAACCAGACCG
TTCAGCTGGATATTACGGCCTTTTTAAAGACCGTAAAGAAAAATAAGCACAAGTTTTATCCGGCCTTTAT
TCACATTCTTGCCCGCCTGATGAATGCTCATCCGGAATTTCGTATGGCAATGAAAGACGGTGAGCTGGTG
ATATGGGATAGTGTTCACCCTTGTTACACCGTTTTCCATGAGCAAACTGAAACGTTTTCATCGCTCTGGA
GTGAATACCACGACGATTTCCGGCAGTTTCTACACATATATTCGCAAGATGTGGCGTGTTACGGTGAAAA
CCTGGCCTATTTCCCTAAAGGGTTTATTGAGAATATGTTTTTCGTCTCAGCCAATCCCTGGGTGAGTTTC
ACCAGTTTTGATTTAAACGTGGCCAATATGGACAACTTCTTCGCCCCCGTTTTCACCATGGGCAAATATT
ATACGCAAGGCGACAAGGTGCTGATGCCGCTGGCGATTCAGGTTCATCATGCCGTTTGTGATGGCTTCCA
TGTCGGCAGAATGCTTAATGAATTACAACAGTACTGCGATGAGTGGCAGGGCGGGGCGTAATTTTTTTAA
GGCAGTTATTGGTGCCCTTAAACGCCTGGGGTAATGACTCTCTAGCTTGAGGCATCAAATAAAACGAAAG
GCTCAGTCGAAAGACTGGGCCTTTCGTTTTATCTGTTGTTTGTCGGTGAACGCTCTCCTGAGTAGGACAA
ATCCGCCCTCTAGATTACGTGCAGTCGATGATAAGCTGTCAAACATGAGAATTGTGCCTAATGAGTGAGC
TAACTTACATTAATTGCGTTGCGCTCACTGCCCGCTTTCCAGTCGGGAAACCTGTCGTGCCAGCTGCATT
AATGAATCGGCCAACGCGCGGGGAGAGGCGGTTTGCGTATTGGGCGCCAGGGTGGTTTTTCTTTTCACCA
GTGAGACGGGCAACAGCTGATTGCCCTTCACCGCCTGGCCCTGAGAGAGTTGCAGCAAGCGGTCCACGCT
GGTTTGCCCCAGCAGGCGAAAATCCTGTTTGATGGTGGTTAACGGCGGGATATAACATGAGCTGTCTTCG
GTATCGTCGTATCCCACTACCGAGATATCCGCACCAACGCGCAGCCCGGACTCGGTAATGGCGCGCATTG
CGCCCAGCGCCATCTGATCGTTGGCAACCAGCATCGCAGTGGGAACGATGCCCTCATTCAGCATTTGCAT
GGTTTGTTGAAAACCGGACATGGCACTCCAGTCGCCTTCCCGTTCCGCTATCGGCTGAATTTGATTGCGA
GTGAGATATTTATGCCAGCCAGCCAGACGCAGACGCGCCGAGACAGAACTTAATGGGCCCGCTAACAGCG
CGATTTGCTGGTGACCCAATGCGACCAGATGCTCCACGCCCAGTCGCGTACCGTCTTCATGGGAGAAAAT
AATACTGTTGATGGGTGTCTGGTCAGAGACATCAAGAAATAACGCCGGAACATTAGTGCAGGCAGCTTCC
ACAGCAATGGCATCCTGGTCATCCAGCGGATAGTTAATGATCAGCCCACTGACGCGTTGCGCGAGAAGAT
TGTGCACCGCCGCTTTACAGGCTTCGACGCCGCTTCGTTCTACCATCGACACCACCACGCTGGCACCCAG
TTGATCGGCGCGAGATTTAATCGCCGCGACAATTTGCGACGGCGCGTGCAGGGCCAGACTGGAGGTGGCA
ACGCCAATCAGCAACGACTGTTTGCCCGCCAGTTGTTGTGCCACGCGGTTGGGAATGTAATTCAGCTCCG
CCATCGCCGCTTCCACTTTTTCCCGCGTTTTCGCAGAAACGTGGCTGGCCTGGTTCACCACGCGGGAAAC
GGTCTGATAAGAGACACCGGCATACTCTGCGACATCGTATAACGTTACTGGTTTCACATTCACCACCCTG
AATTGACTCTCTTCCGGGCGCTATCATGCCATACCGCGAAAGGTTTTGCACCATTCGATGGTGTCGGAAT
TTCGGGCAGCGTTGGGTCCTGGCCACGGGTGCGCATGATCTAGAGCTGCCTCGCGCGTTTCGGTGATGAC
GGTGAAAACCTCTGACACATGCAGCTCCCGGAGACGGTCACAGCTTGTCTGTAAGCGGATGCCGGGAGCA
GACAAGCCCGTCAGGGCGCGTCAGCGGGTGTTGGCGGGTGTCGGGGCGCAGCCATGACCCAGTCACGTAG
CGATAGCGGAGTGTATACTGGCTTAACTATGCGGCATCAGAGCAGATTGTACTGAGAGTGCACCATATGC
GGTGTGAAATACCGCACAGATGCGTAAGGAGAAAATACCGCATCAGGCGCTCTTCCGCTTCCTCGCTCAC
TGACTCGCTGCGCTCGGTCGTTCGGCTGCGGCGAGCGGTATCAGCTCACTCAAAGGCGGTAATACGGTTA
TCCACAGAATCAGGGGATAACGCAGGAAAGAACATGTGAGCAAAAGGCCAGCAAAAGGCCAGGAACCGTA
AAAAGGCCGCGTTGCTGGCGTTTTTCCATAGGCTCCGCCCCCCTGACGAGCATCACAAAAATCGACGCTC
AAGTCAGAGGTGGCGAAACCCGACAGGACTATAAAGATACCAGGCGTTTCCCCCTGGAAGCTCCCTCGTG
CGCTCTCCTGTTCCGACCCTGCCGCTTACCGGATACCTGTCCGCCTTTCTCCCTTCGGGAAGCGTGGCGC
TTTCTCATAGCTCACGCTGTAGGTATCTCAGTTCGGTGTAGGTCGTTCGCTCCAAGCTGGGCTGTGTGCA
CGAACCCCCCGTTCAGCCCGACCGCTGCGCCTTATCCGGTAACTATCGTCTTGAGTCCAACCCGGTAAGA
CACGACTTATCGCCACTGGCAGCAGCCACTGGTAACAGGATTAGCAGAGCGAGGTATGTAGGCGGTGCTA
CAGAGTTCTTGAAGTGGTGGCCTAACTACGGCTACACTAGAAGGACAGTATTTGGTATCTGCGCTCTGCT
GAAGCCAGTTACCTTCGGAAAAAGAGTTGGTAGCTCTTGATCCGGCAAACAAACCACCGCTGGTAGCGGT
GGTTTTTTTGTTTGCAAGCAGCAGATTACGCGCAGAAAAAAAGGATCTCAAGAAGATCCTTTGATCTTTT
CTACGGGGTCTGACGCTCAGTGGAACGAAAACTCACGTTAAGGGATTTTGGTCATGAGATTATCAAAAAG
GATCTTCACCTAGATCCTTTTAAATTAAAAATGAAGTTTTAAATCAATCTAAAGTATATATGAGTAAACT
TGGTCTGACAGTTACCAATGCTTAATCAGTGAGGCACCTATCTCAGCGATCTGTCTATTTCGTTCATCCA
TAGTTGCCTGACTCCCCGTCGTGTAGATAACTACGATACGGGAGGGCTTACCATCTGGCCCCAGTGCTGC
AATGATACCGCGAGACCCACGCTCACCGGCTCCAGATTTATCAGCAATAAACCAGCCAGCCGGAAGGGCC
GAGCGCAGAAGTGGTCCTGCAACTTTATCCGCCTCCATCCAGTCTATTAATTGTTGCCGGGAAGCTAGAG
TAAGTAGTTCGCCAGTTAATAGTTTGCGCAACGTTGTTGCCATTGCTACAGGCATCGTGGTGTCACGCTC
GTCGTTTGGTATGGCTTCATTCAGCTCCGGTTCCCAACGATCAAGGCGAGTTACATGATCCCCCATGTTG
TGCAAAAAAGCGGTTAGCTCCTTCGGTCCTCCGATCGTTGTCAGAAGTAAGTTGGCCGCAGTGTTATCAC
TCATGGTTATGGCAGCACTGCATAATTCTCTTACTGTCATGCCATCCGTAAGATGCTTTTCTGTGACTGG
TGAGTACTCAACCAAGTCATTCTGAGAATAGTGTATGCGGCGACCGAGTTGCTCTTGCCCGGCGTCAATA
CGGGATAATACCGCGCCACATAGCAGAACTTTAAAAGTGCTCATCATTGGAAAACGTTCTTCGGGGCGAA
AACTCTCAAGGATCTTACCGCTGTTGAGATCCAGTTCGATGTAACCCACTCGTGCACCCAACTGATCTTC
AGCATCTTTTACTTTCACCAGCGTTTCTGGGTGAGCAAAAACAGGAAGGCAAAATGCCGCAAAAAAGGGA
ATAAGGGCGACACGGAAATGTTGAATACTCATACTCTTCCTTTTTCAATATTATTGAAGCATTTATCAGG
GTTATTGTCTCATGAGCGGATACATATTTGAATGTATTTAGAAAAATAAACAAATAGGGGTTCCGCGCAC
ATTTCCCCGAAAAGTGCCACCTGACGTCTAAGAAACCATTATT
Features (pLannotate 1.2.2; 20 found; start..end, strand, type, name):
     64..108     +  promoter       T5 promoter: bacteriophage T5 promoter for E. coli RNA polymerase, with embedded lac operator
    116..132     +  protein_bind   lac operator: The lac repressor binds to the lac operator to inhibit transcription in E. coli. This inhibition can be relieved by adding lactose or isopropyl-β-D-thiogalactopyranoside (IPTG). lac repressor encoded by lacI
    181..198     +  CDS            7xHis (fragment): 6xHis affinity tag
    205..1302    +  CDS            MBP: maltose binding protein from E. coli; malE (mutated); This version of the gene does not encode a signal sequence, so MBP will remain in the cytosol.
   1366..1385    +  CDS            TEV site (fragment): tobacco etch virus (TEV) protease recognition and cleavage site
   1417..2130    +  CDS            Kif5c: KIF5C_RAT - Also known as Nkhc2. Experimental evidence at protein level: Swiss-Prot protein existence level 1. Involved in synaptic transmission (By similarity). Mediates dendritic trafficking of mRNAs (By similarity). Kinesin is a microtubule-associated force-producing protein that may play a role in organelle transport (By similarity). Required for anterograde axonal transportation of MAPK8IP3/JIP3 which is essential for MAPK8IP3/JIP3 function in axon elongation (PubMed:23576431). From Rattus norvegicus (Rat).
   2617..2946    +  CDS            sspB (fragment): SSPB_HAEIN - Experimental evidence at protein level: Swiss-Prot protein existence level 1. Also stimulates degradation of the N-terminus of RseA (residues 1-108, alone or in complex with sigma-E) by ClpX-ClpP in a non-ssrA-mediated fashion. From Haemophilus influenzae (strain ATCC 51907 / DSM 11121 / KW20 / Rd).
   2974..3068    +  terminator     lambda t0 terminator: transcription terminator from phage lambda
   3083..3111    +  promoter       cat promoter (fragment): promoter of the E. coli cat gene encoding chloramphenicol acetyltransferase
   3112..3768    +  CDS            cat: CAT_ECOLX - Experimental evidence at protein level: Swiss-Prot protein existence level 1. This enzyme is an effector of chloramphenicol resistance in bacteria. From Escherichia coli. This protein is used as a marker in many commonly used cloning vectors, such as pACYC184.
   3836..3922    +  terminator     rrnB T1 terminator: Escherichia coli rrnB; transcription terminator T1 from the E. coli rrnB gene
   3945..3962    -  promoter       tet promoter (fragment): E. coli promoter for tetracycline efflux protein gene
   3981..4002    -  protein_bind   CAP binding site: CAP binding activates transcription in the presence of cAMP. E. coli catabolite activator protein
   4015..5097    -  CDS            lacI: lac repressor; lacI; The lac repressor binds to the lac operator to inhibit transcription in E. coli. This inhibition can be relieved by adding lactose or isopropyl-β-D-thiogalactopyranoside (IPTG).
   5098..5175    -  promoter       lacIq promoter: lacI (mutant); In the lacIq allele, a single base change in the promoter boosts expression of the lacI gene about 10-fold.
   5224..5265    +  CDS            rop (fragment): Rop protein, which maintains plasmids at low copy number; rop
   5367..5507    +  misc_feature   bom: basis of mobility region from pBR322
   5693..6281    -  rep_origin     ori: high-copy-number ColE1/pMB1/pBR322/pUC origin of replication
   6452..7312    -  CDS            AmpR: β-lactamase; bla; confers resistance to ampicillin, carbenicillin, and related antibiotics
   7313..7417    -  promoter       AmpR promoter: bla
