[The description below was written by a language model from this plasmid's Addgene catalogue record and pLannotate feature annotations shown in this document.]
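Description:
K401-Micro is a bacterial expression plasmid built on the Qiagen pQE-80L backbone (7,463 bp in total, with a 2,784 bp insert assembled by Gibson cloning). It replicates in E. coli from a ColE1/pMB1-type origin, with a bom region and a rop fragment nearby. The catalogue lists it as low copy, although the automated annotation gives the origin a generic high-copy label. Selection is by ampicillin through the β-lactamase gene. The feature table also shows a cat (chloramphenicol acetyltransferase) coding sequence preceded by only a fragment of its promoter, and chloramphenicol is not listed as a selection.

The insert is transcribed from the phage T5 promoter, which is controlled by lac operators, and transcription ends at the lambda t0 terminator. A lacI gene on the plasmid, driven by the lacIq promoter, supplies enough repressor to keep expression off until IPTG is added. The encoded fusion protein begins with a His tag and cytosolic maltose-binding protein for affinity purification and solubility, followed by a TEV protease site that allows these tags to be removed. Next comes the kinesin-1 motor fragment, amino acids 1–401, recorded as from Drosophila melanogaster, and then a C-terminal SspB micro domain. The annotation tool labelled these two regions by homology to rat Kif5c and Haemophilus SspB, which reflects sequence similarity and not the recorded sources (fly and E. coli).

The record describes the plasmid as one component of an optically induced motor dimerization system. SspB micro is generally known as the binding partner of the light-responsive iLID domain, so this motor would pair with a complementary tagged motor under illumination, but that partner construct is not described in this record. The associated work used the system to control organization and forces in active matter with light-defined boundaries.
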