Addgene plasmid #122485: K401-Micro
Purpose: Component of optically-induced motor dimerization system
Depositing lab: Matt Thomson. Depositing organization: California Institute of Technology. Publication: Controlling organization and forces in active matter through optically defined boundaries. Ross TD, Lee HJ, Qu Z, Banks RA, Phillips R, Thomson M. Nature. 2019 Aug;572(7768):224-229. doi: 10.1038/s41586-019-1447-1. Epub 2019 Aug 7. PubMed 31391558.
Backbone
  Vector backbone: pQE-80L
  Backbone manufacturer: Qiagen
  Backbone size w/o insert (bp): 4691
  Total vector size (bp): 7463
  Vector type: Bacterial Expression
Growth in bacteria
  Bacterial resistance: Ampicillin, 100 μg/mL
  Growth temperature: 37°C
  Growth strain: DH5alpha
  Copy number: Low Copy
Gene/Insert
  Gene/Insert name: His tag MBP Kinesin 1-401 SspB micro (alt name: His MBP K401 SspB micro)
  Species: D. melanogaster (fly); E. Coli
  Insert size (bp): 2784
  Mutation: Kinesin amino acids 1-401
  Tag / fusion protein: H6-MBP-TEV (N terminal on insert); SspB micro (C terminal on insert)
  Cloning method: Gibson Cloning
  Sequencing primers: 5′ pQE-80L Fwd; 3′ pQE-80L Rev
Resource information
  A portion of this plasmid was derived from a plasmid made by: Jeff Gelles, Brian Kuhlman
Terms and licenses: Academic/Nonprofit Terms; Industry Terms: Not Available to Industry
How to cite: K401-Micro was a gift from Matt Thomson (Addgene plasmid # 122485 ; http://n2t.net/addgene:122485 ; RRID:Addgene_122485)
